Addgene plasmid #156842: pD649-HAsp-CEACAM16-Fc(DAPA)-AviTag-6xHis
Purpose: Mammalian expression of secreted protein fused to Fc(DAPA)-Avi-6xHis.
Depositing lab: Chris Garcia. Depositing organization: Stanford University. Publication: A Human IgSF Cell-Surface Interactome Reveals a Complex Network of Protein-Protein Interactions. Wojtowicz WM, Vielmetter J, Fernandes RA, Siepe DH, Eastman CL, Chisholm GB, Cox S, Klock H, Anderson PW, Rue SM, Miller JJ, Glaser SM, Bragstad ML, Vance J, Lam AW, Lesley SA, Zinn K, Garcia KC. Cell. 2020 Aug 20;182(4):1027-1043.e17. doi: 10.1016/j.cell.2020.07.025. PubMed 32822567.
Backbone
  Vector backbone: pD649
  Backbone size w/o insert (bp): 6106
  Vector type: Mammalian Expression
Growth in bacteria
  Bacterial resistance: Ampicillin, 100 μg/mL
  Growth temperature: 37°C
  Growth strain: DH5alpha
  Copy number: High Copy
Gene/Insert
  Gene/Insert name: CEACAM16 (alt name: CEA16)
  Species: H. sapiens (human)
  Insert size (bp): 1215
  Mutation: Fc region of human IgG contains D265A and P329A mutations (DAPA)
  Entrez Gene: CEACAM16 (a.k.a. CEAL2)
  Promoter: CMV/SP6
  Tag / fusion protein: Fc(DAPA)-AviTag-6xHis (C terminal on backbone)
  Cloning method: Restriction Enzyme; 5′ cloning site GCGGCCGC (not destroyed); 3′ cloning site GGCGCGCC (not destroyed)
  Sequencing primers: 5′ ATTTAGGTGACACTATAG; 3′ CACGTACCAGTTGAACTTCACC
Resource information
  A portion of this plasmid was derived from a plasmid made by: synthesis by ThermoFisher
Terms and licenses: Academic/Nonprofit Terms; Industry Terms: Not Available to Industry
Depositor comments: Some plasmids in this collection may have an IS4-like element ISVsa5 family transposase upstream of the CMV promoter.
How to cite: pD649-HAsp-CEACAM16-Fc(DAPA)-AviTag-6xHis was a gift from Chris Garcia (Addgene plasmid # 156842 ; http://n2t.net/addgene:156842 ; RRID:Addgene_156842)
