[The description below was written by a language model from this plasmid's Addgene catalogue record and pLannotate feature annotations shown in this document.]
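Description:
pD649-HAsp-CEACAM16-Fc(DAPA)-AviTag-6xHis is a 7.3 kb mammalian expression plasmid built on the pD649 backbone to produce human CEACAM16 as a secreted Fc fusion protein. It is maintained in E. coli as a high-copy plasmid through a ColE1/pUC-type origin and selected with ampicillin via the β-lactamase gene. The annotation also shows a mammalian selection cassette in which the SV40 early promoter, followed by the bacterial EM7 promoter, drives a puromycin N-acetyltransferase coding sequence ending in an SV40 polyadenylation signal. Short fragments annotated as KanR, lacZα, ble, f1 ori and an rrnB terminator appear to be backbone remnants rather than functional units.

The expression cassette uses the CMV immediate-early enhancer and promoter, followed by a fragment of CMV intron A and an SP6 promoter, which could allow in vitro transcription and also serves as a sequencing primer site. The open reading frame starts with a secretion leader: the plasmid name indicates an HA signal peptide, whereas the automated annotation labels a short stretch here as an IgH signal sequence fragment. Next comes the roughly 1.2 kb CEACAM16 insert, cloned between preserved NotI and AscI sites, fused at its C terminus to a human IgG1 Fc region. The Fc carries the D265A and P329A (DAPA) substitutions, generally used to reduce Fc effector interactions. An AviTag for site-specific BirA biotinylation and a 6xHis tag for metal-affinity purification follow according to the record, though they are not separately annotated, and a bGH polyadenylation signal ends the transcript.

The plasmid belongs to a collection made for a human immunoglobulin-superfamily cell-surface interactome study, where such dimeric, biotinylatable proteins suit binding screens. The depositor cautions that some plasmids in the collection may carry an IS4-like transposase insertion upstream of the CMV promoter; none is annotated here.
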