Features (pLannotate 1.2.2; 21 found; start..end, strand, type, name):
    119..143     -  CDS            KanR (fragment): aminoglycoside phosphotransferase; aph(3')-Ia; confers resistance to kanamycin
    254..842     +  rep_origin     ori: high-copy-number ColE1/pMB1/pBR322/pUC origin of replication
   1067..1084    +  terminator     rrnB T2 terminator (fragment): transcription terminator T2 from the E. coli rrnB gene
   1109..1128    -  CDS            lacZα (fragment): LacZα fragment of β-galactosidase; lacZ fragment
   1584..1600    +  protein_bind   lac operator: The lac repressor binds to the lac operator to inhibit transcription in E. coli. This inhibition can be relieved by adding lactose or isopropyl-β-D-thiogalactopyranoside (IPTG). lac repressor encoded by lacI
   1843..2146    +  enhancer       CMV enhancer: human cytomegalovirus immediate early enhancer
   2147..2350    +  promoter       CMV promoter: human cytomegalovirus (CMV) immediate early promoter
   2486..2529    +  intron         CMV intron (fragment): modified intron A from human cytomegalovirus
   2581..2599    +  promoter       SP6 promoter: promoter for bacteriophage SP6 RNA polymerase
   2603..2640    +  CDS            IgH signal sequence (fragment): signal sequence from the mouse immunoglobulin heavy chain variable region
   2746..3963    +  CDS            CEACAM16: CEA16_HUMAN - Also known as CEAL2. Experimental evidence at protein level: Swiss-Prot protein existence level 1. Required for proper hearing, plays a role in maintaining the integrity of the tectorial membrane. From Homo sapiens (Human).
   3979..4656    +  CDS            IGHG1 (fragment): IGHG1_HUMAN - Experimental evidence at protein level: Swiss-Prot protein existence level 1. Constant region of immunoglobulin heavy chains. Immunoglobulins, also known as antibodies, are membrane-bound or secreted glycoproteins produced by B lymphocytes. In the recognition phase of humoral immunity, the membrane-bound immunoglobulins serve as receptors which, upon binding of a specific antigen, trigger the clonal expansion and differentiation of B lymphocytes into immunoglobulins- secreting plasma cells. Secreted immunoglobulins mediate the effector phase of humoral immunity, which results in
   4871..4982    +  polyA_signal   bGH poly(A) signal: bovine growth hormone polyadenylation signal
   4983..5091    +  rep_origin     f1 ori (fragment): f1 bacteriophage origin of replication; arrow indicates direction of (+) strand synthesis
   5105..5434    +  promoter       SV40 promoter: SV40 enhancer and early promoter
   5482..5529    +  promoter       EM7 promoter: synthetic bacterial promoter&nbsp
   5548..6147    +  CDS            PuroR (fragment): puromycin N-acetyltransferase; pac from Streptomyces; confers resistance to puromycin
   6157..6282    +  CDS            ble (fragment): BLE_KLEPN - Experimental evidence at protein level: Swiss-Prot protein existence level 1. Binding protein with a strong affinity to the bleomycin family of antibiotics. Binds to CL990; an antimitotic-antibiotic compound. From Klebsiella pneumoniae.
   6277..6398    +  polyA_signal   SV40 poly(A) signal: SV40 polyadenylation signal
   6451..7311    -  CDS            AmpR: β-lactamase; bla; confers resistance to ampicillin, carbenicillin, and related antibiotics
   7314..89      -  promoter       AmpR promoter (fragment) (across the origin): bla
>Addgene plasmid #156842 | pD649-HAsp-CEACAM16-Fc(DAPA)-AviTag-6xHis | depositor full sequence | sequence record 302793 | Full Sequence
TTTCAATATTATTGAAGCATTTATCAGGGTTATTGTCTCATGAGCGGATACATATTTGAATGTATTTAGA
AAAATAAACAAATAGGGGTCAGTGTTACAACCAATTAACCAATTCTGAACATTATCGCGAGCCCATTTAT
ACCTGAATATGGCTCATAACACCCCTTGCTCATGACCAAAATCCCTTAACGTGAGTTACGCGCGCGTCGT
TCCACTGAGCGTCAGACCCCGTAGAAAAGATCAAAGGATCTTCTTGAGATCCTTTTTTTCTGCGCGTAAT
CTGCTGCTTGCAAACAAAAAAACCACCGCTACCAGCGGTGGTTTGTTTGCCGGATCAAGAGCTACCAACT
CTTTTTCCGAAGGTAACTGGCTTCAGCAGAGCGCAGATACCAAATACTGTTCTTCTAGTGTAGCCGTAGT
TAGCCCACCACTTCAAGAACTCTGTAGCACCGCCTACATACCTCGCTCTGCTAATCCTGTTACCAGTGGC
TGCTGCCAGTGGCGATAAGTCGTGTCTTACCGGGTTGGACTCAAGACGATAGTTACCGGATAAGGCGCAG
CGGTCGGGCTGAACGGGGGGTTCGTGCACACAGCCCAGCTTGGAGCGAACGACCTACACCGAACTGAGAT
ACCTACAGCGTGAGCTATGAGAAAGCGCCACGCTTCCCGAAGGGAGAAAGGCGGACAGGTATCCGGTAAG
CGGCAGGGTCGGAACAGGAGAGCGCACGAGGGAGCTTCCAGGGGGAAACGCCTGGTATCTTTATAGTCCT
GTCGGGTTTCGCCACCTCTGACTTGAGCGTCGATTTTTGTGATGCTCGTCAGGGGGGCGGAGCCTATGGA
AAAACGCCAGCAACGCGGCCTTTTTACGGTTCCTGGCCTTTTGCTGGCCTTTTGCTCACATGTTCTTTCC
TGCGTTATCCCCTGATTCTGTGGATAACCGTATTACCGCCTTTGAGTGAGCTGATACCGCTCGCCGCAGC
CGAACGACCGAGCGCAGCGAGTCAGTGAGCGAGGAAGCGGAAGGCGAGAGTAGGGAACTGCCAGGCATCA
AACTAAGCAGAAGGCCCCTGACGGATGGCCTTTTTGCGTTTCTACAAACTCTTTCTGTGTTGTAAAACGA
CGGCCAGTCTTAAGCTCGGGCCCCCTGGGCGGTTCTGATAACGAGTAATCGTTAATCCGCAAATAACGTA
AAAACCCGCTTCGGCGGGTTTTTTTATGGGGGGAGTTTAGGGAAAGAGCATTTGTCAGAATATTTAAGGG
CGCCTGTCACTTTGCTTGATATATGAGAATTATTTAACCTTATAAATGAGAAAAAAGCAACGCACTTTAA
ATAAGATACGTTGCTTTTTCGATTGATGAACACCTATAATTAAACTATTCATCTATTATTTATGATTTTT
TGTATATACAATATTTCTAGTTTGTTAAAGAGAATTAAGAAAATAAATCTCGAAAATAATAAAGGGAAAA
TCAGTTTTTGATATCAAAATTATACATGTCAACGATAATACAAAATATAATACAAACTATAAGATGTTAT
CAGTATTTATTATCATTTAGAATAAATTTTGTGTCGCCCTTAATTGTGAGCGGATAACAATTACGAGCTT
CATGCACAGTGGCGTTGACTCAATATTGGCCATTAGCCATATTATTCATTGGTTATATAGCATAAATCAA
TATTGGCTATTGGCCATTGCATACGTTGTATCTATATCATAATATGTACATTTATATTGGCTCATGTCCA
ATATGACCGCCATGTTGGCATTGATTATTGACTAGTTATTAATAGTAATCAATTACGGGGTCATTAGTTC
ATAGCCCATATATGGAGTTCCGCGTTACATAACTTACGGTAAATGGCCCGCCTGGCTGACCGCCCAACGA
CCCCCGCCCATTGACGTCAATAATGACGTATGTTCCCATAGTAACGCCAATAGGGACTTTCCATTGACGT
CAATGGGTGGAGTATTTACGGTAAACTGCCCACTTGGCAGTACATCAAGTGTATCATATGCCAAGTACGC
CCCCTATTGACGTCAATGACGGTAAATGGCCCGCCTGGCATTATGCCCAGTACATGACCTTATGGGACTT
TCCTACTTGGCAGTACATCTACGTATTAGTCATCGCTATTACCATGGTGATGCGGTTTTGGCAGTACATC
AATGGGCGTGGATAGCGGTTTGACTCACGGGGATTTCCAAGTCTCCACCCCATTGACGTCAATGGGAGTT
TGTTTTGGCACCAAAATCAACGGGACTTTCCAAAATGTCGTAACAACTCCGCCCCATTGACGCAAATGGG
CGGTAGGCGTGTACGGTGGGAGGTCTATATAAGCAGAGCTCGTTTAGTGAACCGTCAGATCGCCTGGAGA
CGCCATCCACGCTGTTTTGACCTCCATAGAAGACACCGGGACCGATCCAGCCTCCGCGGCCGGGAACGGT
GCATTGGAACGCGGATTCCCCGTGCCAAGAGTGACGTAAGTACCGCCTATAGAGTCTATAGGCCCACCCC
CTTGGCTTCGTTAGAACGCGGCTACAATTAATACATAACCTTATGTATCATACACATACGATTTAGGTGA
CACTATAGAATAACATCCACTTTGCCTTTCTCTCCACAGGTGTCCACTCCCAGGTCCAACTGCACCTCGG
TTCTATCGAAAACGCGCCTGCTAGCGCCACCATGAAGACCATCATTGCCCTGAGCTACATCTTCTGCCTG
GTGTTCGCTGCGGCCGCCGAGATCTCTATCACACTGGAACCTGCTCAGCCCAGCGAGGGCGATAATGTGA
CACTGGTGGTGCACGGACTGAGCGGAGAACTGCTGGCCTACTCTTGGTACGCCGGACCTACACTGAGCGT
GTCCTATCTGGTGGCCAGCTACATCGTGTCCACCGGCGACGAAACACCTGGGCCTGCTCATACAGGCAGA
GAGGCCGTTAGACCTGACGGCTCTCTGGACATCCAGGGCATCCTGCCTAGACACAGCGGCACCTACATCC
TGCAGACCTTCAACAGACAGCTGCAGACCGAAGTCGGCTACGGCCATGTGCAGGTCCACGAGATTCTGGC
CCAGCCTACAGTGCTGGCCAATAGCACAGCCCTGGTGGAAAGACGGGACACCCTGAGACTGATGTGCAGC
AGCCCATCTCCTACAGCCGAAGTGCGGTGGTTCTTCAATGGCGGAGCACTGCCTGTGGCTCTGAGACTGG
GACTGTCTCCTGATGGCAGAGTGCTGGCTAGACACGGCATCAGAAGAGAAGAGGCTGGCGCCTACCAGTG
CGAAGTGTGGAATCCTGTGTCCGTGTCCAGAAGCGAGCCCATCAACCTGACCGTGTACTTCGGCCCTGAG
AGAGTGGCCATTCTGCAGGACAGCACCACAAGAACCGGCTGCACCATCAAGGTGGACTTCAACACCAGCC
TGACACTTTGGTGCGTGTCCAGGTCCTGTCCTGAGCCTGAGTACGTGTGGACCTTCAATGGACAGGCCCT
GAAGAACGGCCAGGACCACCTGAACATCAGCAGCATGACAGCCGCTCAAGAGGGCACATACACCTGTATC
GCCAAGAACACCAAGACACTGCTGAGCGGCTCTGCCAGCGTGGTGGTTAAGCTTTCTGCTGCCGCCGTGG
CCACCATGATTGTGCCTGTGCCTACCAAGCCTACCGAAGGCCAGGATGTGACCCTGACAGTGCAGGGCTA
CCCCAAGGATCTGCTGGTGTACGCCTGGTATAGAGGCCCTGCCAGCGAGCCTAACAGACTGCTGTCTCAG
CTGCCTTCCGGCACCTGGATTGCTGGACCAGCTCACACCGGAAGAGAAGTGGGCTTCCCCAATTGCAGCC
TGCTGGTGCAGAAGCTGAATCTGACCGACACCGGCAGATACACCCTGAAAACCGTGACCGTGCAGGGAAA
GACCGAGACACTGGAAGTGGAACTGCAGGTCGCCCCTCTTGGAGGCGCGCCGGGCGGCGACAAGACCCAC
ACCTGCCCCCCCTGCCCAGCTCCAGAACTGCTGGGAGGGCCTTCCGTGTTCCTGTTCCCCCCCAAGCCCA
AGGACACCCTGATGATCAGCAGGACCCCCGAGGTGACCTGCGTGGTGGTGGCCGTGTCCCACGAGGACCC
AGAGGTGAAGTTCAACTGGTACGTGGACGGCGTGGAGGTGCACAACGCCAAGACCAAGCCCAGAGAGGAG
CAGTACAACAGCACCTACAGGGTGGTGTCCGTGCTGACCGTGCTGCACCAGGACTGGCTGAACGGCAAAG
AATACAAGTGCAAAGTCTCCAACAAGGCCCTGGCTGCCCCAATCGAAAAGACAATCAGCAAGGCCAAGGG
CCAGCCACGGGAGCCCCAGGTGTACACCCTGCCCCCCAGCCGGGAGGAGATGACCAAGAACCAGGTGTCC
CTGACCTGTCTGGTGAAGGGCTTCTACCCCAGCGATATCGCCGTGGAGTGGGAGAGCAACGGCCAGCCCG
AGAACAACTACAAGACCACCCCCCCAGTGCTGGACAGCGACGGCAGCTTCTTCCTGTACAGCAAGCTGAC
CGTGGACAAGTCCAGGTGGCAGCAGGGCAACGTGTTCAGCTGCAGCGTGATGCACGAGGCCCTGCACAAC
CACTACACCCAGAAGTCCCTGAGCCTGAGCCCCGGCGGCAGCGGTCTTAATGATATTTTCGAGGCTCAGA
AGATTGAGTGGCATGAACACCACCACCATCACCACTAAGGCCGGCCTGTAGTCACTGGCACAACGCGTTA
CCCGGTAAGCCAATCGGGTATACACGGTCGTCATACTGCAGACAGGGTTCTTCTACTTTGCAAGATAGTC
TTGAGTAGTAAAATAAATAGATAGAGAAAATCAGCCTCGACTGTGCCTTCTAGTTGCCAGCCATCTGTTG
TTTGCCCCTCCCCCGTGCCTTCCTTGACCCTGGAAGGTGCCACTCCCACTGTCCTTTCCTAATAAAATGA
GGAAATTGCATCACAACACTCAACCCTATCTCGGTCTATTCTTTTGATTTATAAGGGATTTTGCCGATTT
CGGCCTATTGGTTAAAAAATGAGCTGATTTAACAAAAATTTAACGCGAATTAATTCTGTGGAATGTGTGT
CAGTTAGGGTGTGGAAAGTCCCCAGGCTCCCCAGCAGGCAGAAGTATGCAAAGCATGCATCTCAATTAGT
CAGCAACCAGGTGTGGAAAGTCCCCAGGCTCCCCAGCAGGCAGAAGTATGCAAAGCATGCATCTCAATTA
GTCAGCAACCATAGTCCCGCCCCTAACTCCGCCCATCCCGCCCCTAACTCCGCCCAGTTCCGCCCATTCT
CCGCCCCATGGCTGACTAATTTTTTTTATTTATGCAGAGGCCGAGGCCGCCTCTGCCTCTGAGCTATTCC
AGAAGTAGTGAGGAGGCTTTTTTGGAGGCCTAGGCTTTTGCAAAAAGCTCCCGGGAGCTTGTATATCCAT
TTTCGGATCTGATCAGCACGTGTTGACAATTAATCATCGGCATAGTATATCGGCATAGTATAATACGACA
AGGTGAGGAACTAAACCATGACCGAGTACAAGCCCACGGTGCGCCTCGCCACCCGCGACGACGTCCCCAG
GGCCGTACGCACCCTCGCCGCCGCGTTCGCCGACTACCCCGCCACGCGCCACACCGTCGATCCGGACCGC
CACATCGAGCGGGTCACCGAGCTGCAAGAACTCTTCCTCACGCGCGTCGGGCTCGACATCGGCAAGGTGT
GGGTCGCGGACGACGGCGCCGCGGTGGCGGTCTGGACCACGCCGGAGAGCGTCGAAGCGGGGGCGGTGTT
CGCCGAGATCGGCCCGCGCATGGCCGAGTTGAGCGGTTCCCGGCTGGCCGCGCAGCAACAGATGGAAGGC
CTCCTGGCGCCGCACCGGCCCAAGGAGCCCGCGTGGTTCCTGGCCACCGTCGGCGTCTCGCCCGACCACC
AGGGCAAGGGTCTGGGCAGCGCCGTCGTGCTCCCCGGAGTGGAGGCGGCCGAGCGCGCCGGGGTGCCCGC
CTTCCTGGAGACATCCGCGCCCCGCAACCTCCCCTTCTACGAGCGGCTCGGCTTCACCGTCACCGCCGAC
GTCGAGGTGCCCGAAGGACCGCGCACCTGGTGCATGACCCGCAAGCCCGGTGCCTGACACGTGCTACGAG
ATTTCGATTCCACCGCCGCCTTCTATGAAAGGTTGGGCTTCGGAATCGTTTTCCGGGACGCCGGCTGGAT
GATCCTCCAGCGCGGGGATCTCATGCTGGAGTTCTTCGCCCACCCCAACTTGTTTATTGCAGCTTATAAT
GGTTACAAATAAAGCAATAGCATCACAAATTTCACAAATAAAGCATTTTTTTCACTGCATTCTAGTTGTG
GTTTGTCCAAACTCATCAATGTATCTTATCATGTCTGTATACCGTCGACCTCTAGCTAGAGCTTGGCGTA
ATCATGGTCATTACCAATGCTTAATCAGTGAGGCACCTATCTCAGCGATCTGTCTATTTCGTTCATCCAT
AGTTGCCTGACTCCCCGTCGTGTAGATAACTACGATACGGGAGGGCTTACCATCTGGCCCCAGCGCTGCG
ATGATACCGCGAGAACCACGCTCACCGGCTCCGGATTTATCAGCAATAAACCAGCCAGCCGGAAGGGCCG
AGCGCAGAAGTGGTCCTGCAACTTTATCCGCCTCCATCCAGTCTATTAATTGTTGCCGGGAAGCTAGAGT
AAGTAGTTCGCCAGTTAATAGTTTGCGCAACGTTGTTGCCATCGCTACAGGCATCGTGGTGTCACGCTCG
TCGTTTGGTATGGCTTCATTCAGCTCCGGTTCCCAACGATCAAGGCGAGTTACATGATCCCCCATGTTGT
GCAAAAAAGCGGTTAGCTCCTTCGGTCCTCCGATCGTTGTCAGAAGTAAGTTGGCCGCAGTGTTATCACT
CATGGTTATGGCAGCACTGCATAATTCTCTTACTGTCATGCCATCCGTAAGATGCTTTTCTGTGACTGGT
GAGTACTCAACCAAGTCATTCTGAGAATAGTGTATGCGGCGACCGAGTTGCTCTTGCCCGGCGTCAATAC
GGGATAATACCGCGCCACATAGCAGAACTTTAAAAGTGCTCATCATTGGAAAACGTTCTTCGGGGCGAAA
ACTCTCAAGGATCTTACCGCTGTTGAGATCCAGTTCGATGTAACCCACTCGTGCACCCAACTGATCTTCA
GCATCTTTTACTTTCACCAGCGTTTCTGGGTGAGCAAAAACAGGAAGGCAAAATGCCGCAAAAAAGGGAA
TAAGGGCGACACGGAAATGTTGAATACTCATATTCTTCCTT
