>Addgene plasmid #156842 | pD649-HAsp-CEACAM16-Fc(DAPA)-AviTag-6xHis | depositor partial sequence | sequence record 302794 | insert (secreted protein)
GAGATCTCTATCACACTGGAACCTGCTCAGCCCAGCGAGGGCGATAATGTGACACTGGTGGTGCACGGAC
TGAGCGGAGAACTGCTGGCCTACTCTTGGTACGCCGGACCTACACTGAGCGTGTCCTATCTGGTGGCCAG
CTACATCGTGTCCACCGGCGACGAAACACCTGGGCCTGCTCATACAGGCAGAGAGGCCGTTAGACCTGAC
GGCTCTCTGGACATCCAGGGCATCCTGCCTAGACACAGCGGCACCTACATCCTGCAGACCTTCAACAGAC
AGCTGCAGACCGAAGTCGGCTACGGCCATGTGCAGGTCCACGAGATTCTGGCCCAGCCTACAGTGCTGGC
CAATAGCACAGCCCTGGTGGAAAGACGGGACACCCTGAGACTGATGTGCAGCAGCCCATCTCCTACAGCC
GAAGTGCGGTGGTTCTTCAATGGCGGAGCACTGCCTGTGGCTCTGAGACTGGGACTGTCTCCTGATGGCA
GAGTGCTGGCTAGACACGGCATCAGAAGAGAAGAGGCTGGCGCCTACCAGTGCGAAGTGTGGAATCCTGT
GTCCGTGTCCAGAAGCGAGCCCATCAACCTGACCGTGTACTTCGGCCCTGAGAGAGTGGCCATTCTGCAG
GACAGCACCACAAGAACCGGCTGCACCATCAAGGTGGACTTCAACACCAGCCTGACACTTTGGTGCGTGT
CCAGGTCCTGTCCTGAGCCTGAGTACGTGTGGACCTTCAATGGACAGGCCCTGAAGAACGGCCAGGACCA
CCTGAACATCAGCAGCATGACAGCCGCTCAAGAGGGCACATACACCTGTATCGCCAAGAACACCAAGACA
CTGCTGAGCGGCTCTGCCAGCGTGGTGGTTAAGCTTTCTGCTGCCGCCGTGGCCACCATGATTGTGCCTG
TGCCTACCAAGCCTACCGAAGGCCAGGATGTGACCCTGACAGTGCAGGGCTACCCCAAGGATCTGCTGGT
GTACGCCTGGTATAGAGGCCCTGCCAGCGAGCCTAACAGACTGCTGTCTCAGCTGCCTTCCGGCACCTGG
ATTGCTGGACCAGCTCACACCGGAAGAGAAGTGGGCTTCCCCAATTGCAGCCTGCTGGTGCAGAAGCTGA
ATCTGACCGACACCGGCAGATACACCCTGAAAACCGTGACCGTGCAGGGAAAGACCGAGACACTGGAAGT
GGAACTGCAGGTCGCCCCTCTTGGA
